>Addgene plasmid #16298 | Axin/pCS2MT | depositor partial sequence | sequence record 8492 | Author sequence
ATGAGTGTCAAAGGGAAAGGTTTCCCTTTGGACCTAGGGGGAAGCTTTACTGAAGATGCACCTAGGCCAC
CAGTTCCTGGCGAGGAAGGAGAACTGATTACAACAGATCAAAGACCCTTCAGCCATACTTACTACTCTCT
GAAAAATGATGGGATCAAAAACGAAACCTCAACTGCCACCCCTAGAAGGCCAGACCTAGACTTGGGCTAC
GAGCCTGAAGGTAGTGCTTCCCCGACGCCTCCGTATTTAAAATGGGCTGAGTCGTTGCACTCGCTGTTGG
ACGATCAGGATGGAATTCACTTGTTCAGGACTTTTTTGCAACAAGAGAACTGTGCAGACCTGCTGGACTT
CTGGTTTGCCTGCAGCGGTTTTCGGAAGCTGGAACCTAATGATTCAAAGGTGGAGAAGAGATTAAAGCTG
GCAAAAGCCATTTATAAAAAATACGTTCTGGACAGCAACGGCATCGTGTCACGGCAGATCAAACCAGCGA
CCAAAAGCTTCATAAAAGATTGTGTCTTGAGGCAACAGATAGACCCGGCTATGTTTGACCAGGCCCAAAT
GGAAATCCAGTCAATGATGGAGGACAATACATATCCTGTGTTCCTTAAATCCGATATATATTTAGAATAT
ACAACTATTGGTGGGGAAAGCCCCAAAAATTACAGTGATCAGAGCTCAGGATCTGGGACGGGGAAAGGGC
CTTCTGGATATTTACCTACTCTCAACGAAGATGAGGAATGGAGGTGTGACCAAGGAGGGGAACATGAAAG
GGAGAGGGAATGCATTCCCTCCAGTTTATTTTCCCAGAAGCTTGCGTTAGACAGTTCGTCCCATTGTGCA
GGATCTAATAGAAGATTAAGTGACGGCAGAGAATTCAGGCCTGGCACATGGAGAGAACCTGTTAACCCTT
ACTATGTTAACACTGGGTATGCTGGGGCACCCGTCACCAGTGCCAATGACAGCGAGCAACAGAGTATGTC
CAGCGATGCCGATACCATGTCATTAACTGACAGCAGCGTAGATGGGATCCCACCGTACAGACTCCGAAAA
CACTATCGCAGAGAAATGCAAGAGAGTGCCAACGCAAATGGTCGTGGACCGCTACCTCACATTCCTCGTA
CATATCACATGCCAAAGGATATTCACGTCGATCCTGAAAAATTTGCTGCTGAGCTTATAAGTCGCTTGGA
GGGGGTCCTGAGAGACCGTGAAGCAGAACAGAAGCTTGAAGAGCGACTTAAACGCGTCCGAGCTGAAGAA
GAAGGGGATGATGGGGATGTCTCCTCTGGACCTTCAGTTATTAGCCACAAGTTGCCTTCAGGACCTCCGA
TGCATCACTTTAATTCACGCTATTCCGAAACGGGATGCGTCGGAATGCAAATCCGAGATGCCCACGAGGA
AAATCCGGAATCTATTCTGGATGAACACGTGCAGCGTGTTATGAAAACCCCGGGCTGCCAGTCCCCTGGG
ACTGGACGTCATTCCCCAAAATCCCGCTCCCCAGACGGCCATTTAAGCAAGACCCTTCCTGGGTCTCTGG
GAACAATGCAAACGGGACATGGAAAGCATTCATCCAAGTCCACGGCAAAAGTAGACTCCGGTAACCTGCA
TCATCACAAACACGTCTACCACCACGTCCATCATCACGGCGGAGTAAAACCAAAAGAGCAAATAGATGGG
GAATCAACACAGCGAGTGCAGACCAACTTCCCTTGGAATGTCGAGTCTCATAACTATGCAACCAAATCAC
GCAATTATGCCGAGAGCATGGGGATGGCTCCCAATCCTATGGATTCTTTGGCTTACAGTGGCAAAGTCAG
CATGCTTTCAAAAAGGAACGCTAAAAAGGCAGATTTAGGGAAGAGTGAAAGCGCCAGCCATGAGATGCCT
GTTGTCCCTGAGGATTCGGAGAGACACCAGAAGATCTTGCAGTGGATAATGGAGGGAGAGAAAGAAATAA
TTAGACACAAGAAAAGTAACCACAGCTCATCTAGTGCCAAGAAGCAGCCTCCTACCGAATTGGCCAGACC
ACTTTCAATTGAGCGTCCTGGTGCAGTTCACCCCTGGGTCAGTGCTCAGCTCCGTAACGTGGTACAGCCT
TCCCATCCGTTTATCCAAGATCCTACCATGCCCCCCAATCCTGCCCCTAATCCACTGACACAGCTGGTAA
GCAAGCCCGGAGCACGTCTGGAGGAAGAGGAGAAAAAAGCAGCGAAAATGCCCCAGAAACAAAGGTTGAA
GCCACAGAAGAAGAACGTAAGTGCTCCCTCCCAGCCGTGTGACAACATCGTAGTGGCCTATTACTTCTGC
GGAGAGCCCATCCCCTACCGGACCATGGTTAAAGGGCGCGTGGTAACCCTGGGACAGTTCAAGGAGCTGC
TCACCAAGAAAGGAAACTATAGGTATTACTTCAAGAAAGTAAGCGATGAATTTGATTGCGGGGTGGTATT
CGAGGAGGTGCGAGAGGACGATATGATTCTGCCTATTTACGAGGAGAAGATTATCGGCCAAGTCGAAAAG
ATCGACTAA
