>Addgene plasmid #16298 | Axin/pCS2MT | addgene partial sequence | sequence record 39665 | SP6 5'-ATTTAGGTGACACTATAG-3'
CCATCGATTTAAGCTATGGAGCAAAAGCTCATTTCTGAAGAGGACTTGAATGAAATGGAGCAAAAGCTCA
TTTCTGAAGAGGACTTGAATGAAATGGAGCAAAAGCTCATTTCTGAAGAGGACTTGAATGAAATGGAGCA
AAAGCTCATTTCTGAAGAGGACTTGAATGAAATGGAGCAAAAGCTCATTTCTGAAGAGGACTTGAATGAA
ATGGAGAGCTTGGGCGACCTCACCATGGGGATGAGTGTCAAAGGGAAAGGTTTCCCTTTGGACCTAGGGG
GAAGCTTTACTGAAGATGCACCTAGGCCACCAGTTCCTGGCGAGGAAGGAGAACTGATTACAACAGATCA
AAGACCCTTCAGCCATACTTACTACTCTCTGAAAAATGATGGGATCAAAAACGAAACCTCAACTGCCACC
CCTAGAAGGCCAGACCTAGACTTGGGCTACGAGCCTGAAGGTAGTGCTTCCCCGACGCCTCCGTATTTAA
AATGGGCTGAGTCGTTGCACTCGCTGTTGGACGATCAGGATGGAATTCACTTGTTCAGGACTTTTTTGCA
ACAAGAGAACTGTGCAGACCTGCTGGACTTCTGGTTTGCCTGCAGCGGTTTTCGGAAGCTGG
