[The description below was written by a language model from this plasmid's Addgene catalogue record.]
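Description:
Axin/pCS2MT is a vertebrate expression plasmid carrying the Xenopus laevis Axin coding sequence (also called Xaxin; gene axin1.L) in the pCS2+MT backbone. The insert of about 2.5 kb was cloned by restriction digestion between NcoI and XhoI sites, both of which are retained, into a backbone of roughly 4.35 kb. This places it in frame behind the backbone's myc-tag cassette, so the encoded protein carries five N-terminal myc epitopes for detection or immunoprecipitation with anti-myc antibodies. The plasmid is maintained in E. coli at high copy number under ampicillin selection. The record does not list the promoter or polyadenylation elements. The pCS2+ family is generally known for a strong CMV-derived promoter (simian CMV IE94) and an SV40 late polyA signal, which allow direct expression in vertebrate cells or embryos, but no feature table is available here to confirm this.

The construct also serves as a template for in vitro transcription. According to the depositor's comments, an SP6 promoter upstream of the tagged open reading frame yields sense mRNA from NotI-linearized template, the usual way of producing synthetic message for microinjection into frog embryos. A T7 promoter on the opposite side gives antisense RNA that can be used as a hybridization probe. SP6 and T3 primer sites flank the insert for sequencing.

Axin is a scaffold protein that acts as a negative regulator of Wnt/β-catenin signalling. The associated publication concerns its interaction with glycogen synthase kinase-3β and its expression in the anterior midbrain of Xenopus. This fits use of the plasmid for overexpressing tagged Axin, for protein interaction studies, and for analysing its expression pattern during development.
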