Addgene plasmid #16298: Axin/pCS2MT
Depositing lab: Peter Klein. Depositing organization: University of Pennsylvania. Publication: Xenopus axin interacts with glycogen synthase kinase-3 beta and is expressed in the anterior midbrain. Hedgepeth CM, Deardorff MA, Klein PS. Mech Dev. 1999 Feb . 80(2):147-51. 10.1016/S0925-4773(98)00203-2 PubMed 10072781.
Backbone
  Vector backbone: pCS2+MT
  Backbone size w/o insert (bp): 4352
  Vector type: Vertebrate expression
Growth in bacteria
  Bacterial resistance: Ampicillin, 100 μg/mL
  Growth temperature: 37°C
  Growth strain: DH5alpha
  Copy number: High Copy
Gene/Insert
  Gene/Insert name: Axin (alt names: Xaxin; Flaxin)
  Species: X. laevis (frog)
  Insert size (bp): 2529
  GenBank ID: AF097313
  Entrez Gene: axin1.L (a.k.a. XELAEV_18045581mg, axin1, fused)
  Tag / fusion protein: 5x myc (N terminal on backbone)
  Cloning method: Restriction Enzyme; 5′ cloning site NcoI (not destroyed); 3′ cloning site XhoI (not destroyed)
  Sequencing primers: 5′ SP6; 3′ T3
Terms and licenses: Academic/Nonprofit Terms; Industry Terms: Not Available to Industry
Depositor comments: For sense mRNA, linearize with NotI and transcribe with SP6. For antisense probe, cut with Pst1, remove 3' overhang, and transcribe with T7. NcoI digest cuts out a 2333 bp fragment.
How to cite: Axin/pCS2MT was a gift from Peter Klein (Addgene plasmid # 16298 ; http://n2t.net/addgene:16298 ; RRID:Addgene_16298)
